Addgene plasmid #143620: TFORF2799
Purpose: Lentiviral vector for overexpressing transcription factor ORFs with unique 24-bp barcodes. Barcodes facilitate identification of transcription factors in pooled screens.
Depositing lab: Feng Zhang. Depositing organization: Broad Institute. Publication: A transcription factor atlas of directed differentiation. Joung J, Ma S, Tay T, Geiger-Schuller KR, Kirchgatterer PC, Verdine VK, Guo B, Arias-Garcia MA, Allen WE, Singh A, Kuksenko O, Abudayyeh OO, Gootenberg JS, Fu Z, Macrae RK, Buenrostro JD, Regev A, Zhang F. Cell. 2023 Jan 5;186(1):209-229.e26. doi: 10.1016/j.cell.2022.11.026. PubMed 36608654.
Backbone
  Vector backbone: pLX_TRC317
  Backbone manufacturer: Broad Institute Genetic Perturbation Platform
  Backbone size w/o insert (bp): 8264
  Vector type: Mammalian Expression, Lentiviral
  Selectable markers: Puromycin
Growth in bacteria
  Bacterial resistance: Ampicillin, 100 μg/mL
  Growth temperature: 37°C
  Growth strain: NEB Stable
  Copy number: High Copy
Gene/Insert
  Gene/Insert name: TAF6
  Species: H. sapiens (human)
  Insert size (bp): 2135
  Entrez Gene: TAF6 (a.k.a. ALYUS, MGC:8964, TAF(II)70, TAF(II)80, TAF2E, TAFII-70, TAFII-80, TAFII70, TAFII80, TAFII85)
  Promoter: EF1a
  Cloning method: Unknown
  Sequencing primers: 5′ GGGTGGAGACTGAAGTTAGGCCAG; 3′ CACATAGCGTAAAAGGAGCAACATAG
Terms and licenses: Academic/Nonprofit Terms; Industry Terms: Not Available to Industry
Depositor comments: NM_005641,NM_139315,XM_006716100,ENST00000453269,ENST00000452041,ENST00000344095 . The transcription factor ORF portion of this plasmid was synthesized by Genewiz. Please test multiple small colonies in case of plasmid recombination. To make this collection available in a timely manner, a portion of this collection was not fully sequenced by Addgene. If an Addgene verified full plasmid sequence is not available, please contact us prior to placing an order to request the full sequence.
How to cite: TFORF2799 was a gift from Feng Zhang (Addgene plasmid # 143620 ; http://n2t.net/addgene:143620 ; RRID:Addgene_143620)
