[The description below was written by a language model from this plasmid's Addgene catalogue record and pLannotate feature annotations shown in this document.]
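Description:
TFORF2799 is a third-generation-style, self-inactivating lentiviral expression plasmid built on the pLX_TRC317 backbone and carrying the human TAF6 open reading frame, one member of a barcoded transcription factor ORF collection. In bacteria it is maintained by a high-copy ColE1/pUC-type origin and selected with ampicillin through the β-lactamase gene. An f1 origin and remnants of a lac/T7/T3 cloning region are also present in the backbone. The record notes that the plasmid can recombine, as is common for constructs with repeated LTR sequences.

The viral portion begins with an RSV promoter fused to a truncated HIV-1 5' LTR, which drives Tat-independent production of genomic RNA in packaging cells. This is followed by the Ψ packaging signal with a partial gag sequence, the Rev response element for nuclear export, and a cPPT/CTS element that aids nuclear import. It ends with a ΔU3 3' LTR that inactivates the LTR promoter after integration. Within the transfer cassette, an SV40 early promoter drives puromycin N-acetyltransferase for selection of transduced mammalian cells, and a separate EF-1α promoter constitutively expresses TAF6, a TFIID subunit. A WPRE downstream of the ORF enhances transcript stability and expression.

According to the catalogue entry, each construct in the collection carries a unique 24-bp barcode, although the feature table does not annotate it, so its position is not stated. The barcode allows the overexpressed factor to be identified by sequencing in pooled screens, such as those testing which transcription factors direct cell differentiation. The annotated TAF6 coding region is somewhat shorter than the listed insert size, so the insert evidently includes flanking sequence.
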