Features (pLannotate 1.2.2; 31 found; start..end, strand, type, name):
      5..231     +  promoter       RSV promoter: Rous sarcoma virus enhancer/promoter
    232..412     +  LTR            5' LTR (truncated): truncated 5' long terminal repeat (LTR) from HIV-1
    459..584     +  misc_feature   HIV-1 Ψ: packaging signal of human immunodeficiency virus type 1
    568..931     +  CDS            HIV-1 gag (fragment): gag protein from human immunodeficiency virus 1; gag
   1077..1310    +  misc_feature   RRE: The Rev response element (RRE) of HIV-1 allows for Rev-dependent mRNA export from the nucleus to the cytoplasm.
   1687..1713    +  CDS            Rev (fragment): human immunodeficiency virus 1 (HIV-1) Rev protein; rev; enhances nuclear export of unspliced and incompletely spliced viral mRNAs
   1720..1743    +  promoter       SV40 promoter (fragment): SV40 early promoter
   1744..1815    +  promoter       SV40 promoter (fragment): SV40 enhancer and early promoter
   1839..1974    +  rep_origin     SV40 ori: SV40 origin of replication
   2020..2616    +  CDS            PuroR (fragment): puromycin N-acetyltransferase; pac from Streptomyces; confers resistance to puromycin
   2665..2782    +  misc_feature   cPPT/CTS: central polypurine tract and central termination sequence of HIV-1
   2847..2913    +  CDS            small t antigen (fragment): SV40 (simian virus 40) small t antigen
   2920..4098    +  promoter       EF-1α promoter: strong constitutive promoter for human elongation factor EF-1α
   4115..6070    +  CDS            TAF6: TAF6_HUMAN - Also known as TAF2E, TAFII70. Experimental evidence at protein level: Swiss-Prot protein existence level 1. [Isoform 4]: Transcriptional regulator which acts primarily as a positive regulator of transcription (PubMed:20096117, PubMed:29358700). Recruited to the promoters of a number of genes including GADD45A and CDKN1A/p21, leading to transcriptional up- regulation and subsequent induction of apoptosis (PubMed:11583621). Also up-regulates expression of other genes including GCNA/ACRC, HES1 and IFFO1 (PubMed:18628956). In contrast, down-regulates transcription of MDM2 (PubMed:1158
   6161..6214    +  promoter       U6 promoter (fragment): RNA polymerase III promoter for human U6 snRNA
   6256..6844    +  misc_feature   WPRE: woodchuck hepatitis virus posttranscriptional regulatory element
   6895..6914    +  misc_feature   cPPT/CTS (fragment): central polypurine tract and central termination sequence of HIV-1
   6916..7149    +  LTR            3' LTR (ΔU3): self-inactivating 3' long terminal repeat (LTR) from HIV-1
   7227..7348    +  polyA_signal   SV40 poly(A) signal: SV40 polyadenylation signal
   7388..7523    +  rep_origin     SV40 ori: SV40 origin of replication
   7544..7562    -  promoter       T7 promoter: promoter for bacteriophage T7 RNA polymerase
   7570..7725    +  CDS            lacZα (fragment): LacZα fragment of β-galactosidase; lacZ fragment
   7730..8158    +  rep_origin     f1 ori (sequence partly withheld): f1 bacteriophage origin of replication; arrow indicates direction of (+) strand synthesis
   8211..8315    +  promoter       AmpR promoter: bla
   8316..9176    +  CDS            AmpR: β-lactamase; bla; confers resistance to ampicillin, carbenicillin, and related antibiotics
   9347..9935    +  rep_origin     ori: high-copy-number ColE1/pMB1/pBR322/pUC origin of replication
  10118..10210   +  CDS            lacI (fragment): lac repressor; lacI; The lac repressor binds to the lac operator to inhibit transcription in E. coli. This inhibition can be relieved by adding lactose or isopropyl-β-D-thiogalactopyranoside (IPTG).
  10223..10244   +  protein_bind   CAP binding site: CAP binding activates transcription in the presence of cAMP. E. coli catabolite activator protein
  10259..10289   +  promoter       lac promoter: promoter for the E. coli lac operon
  10297..10313   +  protein_bind   lac operator: The lac repressor binds to the lac operator to inhibit transcription in E. coli. This inhibition can be relieved by adding lactose or isopropyl-β-D-thiogalactopyranoside (IPTG). lac repressor encoded by lacI
  10358..10376   +  promoter       T3 promoter: promoter for bacteriophage T3 RNA polymerase
>Addgene plasmid #143620 | TFORF2799 | addgene full sequence | sequence record 400459 | Addgene NGS Result
TTAATGTAGTCTTATGCAATACTCTTGTAGTCTTGCAACATGGTAACGATGAGTTAGCAACATGCCTTAC
AAGGAGAGAAAAAGCACCGTGCATGCCGATTGGTGGAAGTAAGGTGGTACGATCGTGCCTTATTAGGAAG
GCAACAGACGGGTCTGACATGGATTGGACGAACCACTGAATTGCCGCATTGCAGAGATATTGTATTTAAG
TGCCTAGCTCGATACATAAACGGGTCTCTCTGGTTAGACCAGATCTGAGCCTGGGAGCTCTCTGGCTAAC
TAGGGAACCCACTGCTTAAGCCTCAATAAAGCTTGCCTTGAGTGCTTCAAGTAGTGTGTGCCCGTCTGTT
GTGTGACTCTGGTAACTAGAGATCCCTCAGACCCTTTTAGTCAGTGTGGAAAATCTCTAGCAGTGGCGCC
CGAACAGGGACTTGAAAGCGAAAGGGAAACCAGAGGAGCTCTCTCGACGCAGGACTCGGCTTGCTGAAGC
GCGCACGGCAAGAGGCGAGGGGCGGCGACTGGTGAGTACGCCAAAAATTTTGACTAGCGGAGGCTAGAAG
GAGAGAGATGGGTGCGAGAGCGTCAGTATTAAGCGGGGGAGAATTAGATCGCGATGGGAAAAAATTCGGT
TAAGGCCAGGGGGAAAGAAAAAATATAAATTAAAACATATAGTATGGGCAAGCAGGGAGCTAGAACGATT
CGCAGTTAATCCTGGCCTGTTAGAAACATCAGAAGGCTGTAGACAAATACTGGGACAGCTACAACCATCC
CTTCAGACAGGATCAGAAGAACTTAGATCATTATATAATACAGTAGCAACCCTCTATTGTGTGCATCAAA
GGATAGAGATAAAAGACACCAAGGAAGCTTTAGACAAGATAGAGGAAGAGCAAAACAAAAGTAAGACCAC
CGCACAGCAAGCGGCCGCTGATCTTCAGACCTGGAGGAGGAGATATGAGGGACAATTGGAGAAGTGAATT
ATATAAATATAAAGTAGTAAAAATTGAACCATTAGGAGTAGCACCCACCAAGGCAAAGAGAAGAGTGGTG
CAGAGAGAAAAAAGAGCAGTGGGAATAGGAGCTTTGTTCCTTGGGTTCTTGGGAGCAGCAGGAAGCACTA
TGGGCGCAGCGTCAATGACGCTGACGGTACAGGCCAGACAATTATTGTCTGGTATAGTGCAGCAGCAGAA
CAATTTGCTGAGGGCTATTGAGGCGCAACAGCATCTGTTGCAACTCACAGTCTGGGGCATCAAGCAGCTC
CAGGCAAGAATCCTGGCTGTGGAAAGATACCTAAAGGATCAACAGCTCCTGGGGATTTGGGGTTGCTCTG
GAAAACTCATTTGCACCACTGCTGTGCCTTGGAATGCTAGTTGGAGTAATAAATCTCTGGAACAGATTTG
GAATCACACGACCTGGATGGAGTGGGACAGAGAAATTAACAATTACACAAGCTTAATACACTCCTTAATT
GAAGAATCGCAAAACCAGCAAGAAAAGAATGAACAAGAATTATTGGAATTAGATAAATGGGCAAGTTTGT
GGAATTGGTTTAACATAACAAATTGGCTGTGGTATATAAAATTATTCATAATGATAGTAGGAGGCTTGGT
AGGTTTAAGAATAGTTTTTGCTGTACTTTCTATAGTGAATAGAGTTAGGCAGGGATATTCACCATTATCG
TTTCAGACCCACCTCCCAACCCCGAGGGGACCCATGCATTGCATCTCAATTAGTCAGCAACCAGGTGTGG
AAAGTCCCCAGGCTCCCCAGCAGGCAGAAGTATGCAAAGCATGCGTCTCAATTAGTCAGCAACCATAGTC
CCGCCCCTAACTCCGCCCATCCCGCCCCTAACTCCGCCCAGTTCCGCCCATTCTCCGCCCCATGGCTGAC
TAATTTTTTTTATTTATGCAGAGGCCGAGGCCGCCTCGGCCTCTGAGCTATTCCAGAAGTAGTGAGGAGG
CTTTTTTGGAGGCCTAGGCTTTTGCAAAAAGCTTTCTAGAGGTACCACCGGAGCTTACCATGACCGAGTA
CAAGCCCACGGTGCGCCTCGCCACCCGCGACGACGTCCCCAGGGCCGTACGCACCCTCGCCGCCGCGTTC
GCCGACTACCCCGCCACGCGCCACACCGTCGATCCGGACCGCCACATCGAGCGGGTCACCGAGCTGCAAG
AACTCTTCCTCACGCGCGTCGGGCTCGACATCGGCAAGGTGTGGGTCGCGGACGACGGCGCCGCCGTGGC
GGTCTGGACCACGCCGGAGAGCGTCGAAGCGGGGGCGGTGTTCGCCGAGATCGGCCCGCGCATGGCCGAG
TTGAGCGGTTCCCGGCTGGCCGCGCAGCAACAGATGGAAGGCCTCCTGGCGCCGCACCGGCCCAAGGAGC
CCGCGTGGTTCCTGGCCACCGTCGGCGTCTCGCCCGACCACCAGGGCAAGGGTCTGGGCAGCGCCGTCGT
GCTCCCCGGAGTGGAGGCGGCCGAGCGCGCCGGGGTGCCCGCCTTCCTGGAGACCTCCGCGCCCCGCAAC
CTCCCCTTCTACGAGCGGCTCGGCTTCACCGTCACCGCCGACGTCGAGGTGCCCGAAGGACCGCGCACCT
GGTGCATGACCCGCAAGCCCGGTGCCAGTTAACGAATTCTAGATCTTGAGACAAATGGCAGTATTCATCC
ACAATTTTAAAAGAAAAGGGGGGATTGGGGGGTACAGTGCAGGGGAAAGAATAGTAGACATAATAGCAAC
AGACATACAAACTAAAGAATTACAAAAACAAATTACAAAAATTCAAAATTTTCGGGTTTATTACAGGGAC
AGCAGAGATCCACTTTGGCGCCGGCTCGAGGCCTGCAGGTGCAAAGATGGATAAAGTTTTAAACAGAGAG
GAATCTTTGCAGCTAATGGACCTTCTAGGTCTTGAAAGGAGTGGGAATTGGCTCCGGTGCCCGTCAGTGG
GCAGAGCGCACATCGCCCACAGTCCCCGAGAAGTTGGGGGGAGGGGTCGGCAATTGAACCGGTGCCTAGA
GAAGGTGGCGCGGGGTAAACTGGGAAAGTGATGTCGTGTACTGGCTCCGCCTTTTTCCCGAGGGTGGGGG
AGAACCGTATATAAGTGCAGTAGTCGCCGTGAACGTTCTTTTTCGCAACGGGTTTGCCGCCAGAACACAG
GTAAGTGCCGTGTGTGGTTCCCGCGGGCCTGGCCTCTTTACGGGTTATGGCCCTTGCGTGCCTTGAATTA
CTTCCACCTGGCTGCAGTACGTGATTCTTGATCCCGAGCTTCGGGTTGGAAGTGGGTGGGAGAGTTCGAG
GCCTTGCGCTTAAGGAGCCCCTTCGCCTCGTGCTTGAGTTGAGGCCTGGCCTGGGCGCTGGGGCCGCCGC
GTGCGAATCTGGTGGCACCTTCGCGCCTGTCTCGCTGCTTTCGATAAGTCTCTAGCCATTTAAAATTTTT
GATGACCTGCTGCGACGCTTTTTTTCTGGCAAGATAGTCTTGTAAATGCGGGCCAAGATCTGCACACTGG
TATTTCGGTTTTTGGGGCCGCGGGCGGCGACGGGGCCCGTGCGTCCCAGCGCACATGTTCGGCGAGGCGG
GGCCTGCGAGCGCGGCCACCGAGAATCGGACGGGGGTAGTCTCAAGCTGGCCGGCCTGCTCTGGTGCCTG
GCCTCGCGCCGCCGTGTATCGCCCCGCCCTGGGCGGCAAGGCTGGCCCGGTCGGCACCAGTTGCGTGAGC
GGAAAGATGGCCGCTTCCCGGCCCTGCTGCAGGGAGCTCAAAATGGAGGACGCGGCGCTCGGGAGAGCGG
GCGGGTGAGTCACCCACACAAAGGAAAAGGGCCTTTCCGTCCTCAGCCGTCGCTTCATGTGACTCCACGG
AGTACCGGGCGCCGTCCAGGCACCTCGATTAGTTCTCGAGCTTTTGGAGTACGTCGTCTTTAGGTTGGGG
GGAGGGGTTTTATGCGATGGAGTTTCCCCACACTGAGTGGGTGGAGACTGAAGTTAGGCCAGCTTGGCAC
TTGATGTAATTCTCCTTGGAATTTGCCCTTTTTGAGTTTGGATCTTGGTTCATTCTCAAGCCTCAGACAG
TGGTTCAAAGTTTTTTTCTTCCATTTCAGGTGTCGTGAGGCTAGCACCGCCACCATGGCTGAGGAGAAGA
AGCTGAAGCTTAGCAACACTGTGCTGCCCTCGGAGTCCATGAAGGTGGTGGCTGAATCCATGGGCATCGC
CCAGATTCAGGAGGAGACCTGCCAGCTGCTAACGGATGAGGTCAGCTACCGCATCAAAGAGATCGCACAG
GATGCCTTGAAGTTCATGCACATGGGGAAGCGGCAGAAGCTCACCACCAGTGACATTGACTACGCCTTGA
AGCTAAAGAATGTCGAGCCACTCTATGGCTTCCACGCCCAGGAGTTCATTCCTTTCCGCTTCGCCTCTGG
TGGGGGCCGGGAGCTTTACTTCTATGAGGAGAAGGAGGTTGATCTGAGCGACATCATCAATACCCCTCTG
CCCCGGGTGCCCCTGGACGTCTGCCTCAAAGCTCATTGGCTGAGCATCGAGGGCTGCCAGCCAGCTATCC
CCGAGAACCCGCCCCCAGCTCCCAAAGAGCAACAGAAGGCTGAAGCCACAGAACCCCTGAAGTCAGCCAA
GCCAGGCCAGGAGGAAGACGGACCCCTGAAGGGCAAAGGTCAAGGGGCCACCACAGCCGACGGCAAAGGG
AAAGAGAAGAAGGCGCCGCCCTTGCTGGAGGGGGCCCCCTTGCGACTGAAGCCCCGGAGCATCCACGAGT
TGTCTGTGGAGCAGCAGCTCTACTACAAGGAGATCACCGAGGCCTGCGTGGGCTCCTGCGAGGCCAAGAG
GGCGGAAGCCCTGCAAAGCATTGCCACGGACCCTGGACTGTATCAGATGCTGCCACGGTTCAGTACCTTT
ATCTCGGAGGGGGTCCGTGTGAACGTGGTTCAGAACAACCTGGCCCTACTCATCTACCTGATGCGTATGG
TGAAAGCGCTGATGGACAACCCCACGCTCTATCTAGAAAAATACGTCCATGAGCTGATTCCAGCTGTGAT
GACCTGCATCGTGAGCAGACAGTTGTGCCTGCGACCAGATGTGGACAATCACTGGGCACTCCGAGACTTT
GCTGCCCGCCTGGTGGCCCAGATCTGCAAGCATTTTAGCACAACCACTAACAACATCCAGTCCCGGATCA
CCAAGACCTTCACCAAGAGCTGGGTGGACGAGAAGACGCCCTGGACGACTCGTTATGGCTCCATCGCAGG
CTTGGCTGAGCTGGGACACGATGTTATCAAGACTCTGATTCTGCCCCGGCTGCAGCAGGAAGGGGAGCGG
ATCCGCAGTGTGCTGGACGGCCCTGTGCTGAGCAACATTGACCGGATTGGAGCAGACCATGTGCAGAGCC
TCCTGCTGAAACACTGTGCTCCTGTTCTGGCAAAGCTGCGCCCACCGCCTGACAATCAGGACGCCTATCG
GGCAGAATTCGGGTCCCTTGGGCCCCTCCTCTGCTCCCAGGTGGTCAAGGCTCGGGCCCAGGCTGCTCTG
CAGGCTCAGCAGGTCAACAGGACCACTCTGACCATCACGCAGCCCCGGCCCACGCTGACCCTCTCGCAGG
CCCCACAGCCTGGCCCTCGCACCCCTGGCTTGCTGAAGGTTCCTGGCTCCATCGCACTTCCTGTCCAGAC
ACTGGTGTCTGCACGAGCGGCTGCCCCACCACAGCCTTCCCCTCCTCCAACCAAGTTTATTGTAATGTCA
TCGTCCTCCAGCGCCCCATCCACCCAGCAGGTCCTGTCCCTCAGCACCTCGGCCCCCGGCTCAGGTTCCA
CCACCACTTCGCCCGTCACCACCACCGTCCCCAGCGTGCAGCCCATCGTCAAGTTGGTCTCCACCGCCAC
CACCGCACCCCCCAGCACTGCTCCCTCTGGTCCTGGGAGTGTCCAGAAGTACATCGTGGTCTCACTTCCC
CCAACAGGGGAGGGCAAAGGAGGCCCCACCTCCCATCCTTCTCCAGTTCCTCCCCCGGCATCGTCCCCGT
CCCCACTCAGCGGCAGTGCCCTTTGTGGGGGGAAGCAGGAGGCTGGGGACAGTCCCCCTCCAGCTCCAGG
GACTCCAAAAGCCAATGGCTCCCAGCCCAACTCCGGCTCCCCTCAGCCTGCTCCGTAGTAATGAACTAGT
CCGTAACTTGAAAGTATTTCGATTTCTTGGCTTTATATATCTTGTGGAAAGGACGAGACTGCGCAGCGGA
TCTGCACTAAACGCGTTAAGTCGACAATCAACCTCTGGATTACAAAATTTGTGAAAGATTGACTGGTATT
CTTAACTATGTTGCTCCTTTTACGCTATGTGGATACGCTGCTTTAATGCCTTTGTATCATGCTATTGCTT
CCCGTATGGCTTTCATTTTCTCCTCCTTGTATAAATCCTGGTTGCTGTCTCTTTATGAGGAGTTGTGGCC
CGTTGTCAGGCAACGTGGCGTGGTGTGCACTGTGTTTGCTGACGCAACCCCCACTGGTTGGGGCATTGCC
ACCACCTGTCAGCTCCTTTCCGGGACTTTCGCTTTCCCCCTCCCTATTGCCACGGCGGAACTCATCGCCG
CCTGCCTTGCCCGCTGCTGGACAGGGGCTCGGCTGTTGGGCACTGACAATTCCGTGGTGTTGTCGGGGAA
ATCATCGTCCTTTCCTTGGCTGCTCGCCTGTGTTGCCACCTGGATTCTGCGCGGGACGTCCTTCTGCTAC
GTCCCTTCGGCCCTCAATCCAGCGGACCTTCCTTCCCGCGGCCTGCTGCCGGCTCTGCGGCCTCTTCCGC
GTCTTCGCCTTCGCCCTCAGACGAGTCGGATCTCCCTTTGGGCCGCCTCCCCGCGTCGACTTTAAGACCA
ATGACTTACAAGGCAGCTGTAGATCTTAGCCACTTTTTAAAAGAAAAGGGGGGACTGGAAGGGCTAATTC
ACTCCCAACGAAGACAAGATCTGCTTTTTGCTTGTACTGGGTCTCTCTGGTTAGACCAGATCTGAGCCTG
GGAGCTCTCTGGCTAACTAGGGAACCCACTGCTTAAGCCTCAATAAAGCTTGCCTTGAGTGCTTCAAGTA
GTGTGTGCCCGTCTGTTGTGTGACTCTGGTAACTAGAGATCCCTCAGACCCTTTTAGTCAGTGTGGAAAA
TCTCTAGCAGTACGTATAGTAGTTCATGTCATCTTATTATTCAGTATTTATAACTTGCAAAGAAATGAAT
ATCAGAGAGTGAGAGGAACTTGTTTATTGCAGCTTATAATGGTTACAAATAAAGCAATAGCATCACAAAT
TTCACAAATAAAGCATTTTTTTCACTGCATTCTAGTTGTGGTTTGTCCAAACTCATCAATGTATCTTATC
ATGTCTGGCTCTAGCTATCCCGCCCCTAACTCCGCCCATCCCGCCCCTAACTCCGCCCAGTTCCGCCCAT
TCTCCGCCCCATGGCTGACTAATTTTTTTTATTTATGCAGAGGCCGAGGCCGCCTCGGCCTCTGAGCTAT
TCCAGAAGTAGTGAGGAGGCTTTTTTGGAGGCCTAGGGACGTACCCAATTCGCCCTATAGTGAGTCGTAT
TACGCGCGCTCACTGGCCGTCGTTTTACAACGTCGTGACTGGGAAAACCCTGGCGTTACCCAACTTAATC
GCCTTGCAGCACATCCCCCTTTCGCCAGCTGGCGTAATAGCGAAGAGGCCCGCACCGATCGCCCTTCCCA
ACAGTTGCGCAGCCTGAATGGCGAATGGG
[124 nt withheld, positions 7730-7853]
C
[91 nt withheld, positions 7855-7945]
A
[49 nt withheld, positions 7947-7995]
CCTTTGACGTTGGAGTCCACGTTCTTT
[37 nt withheld, positions 8023-8059]
ACCCTATCTCGGTCTATTCTTTTGATTTATAAGGGATTTTGCCGATTTCGGCCTATTGGTTAAAAAATGA
GCTGATTTAACAAAAATTTAACGCGAATTTTAACAAAATATTAACGCTTACAATTTAGGTGGCACTTTTC
GGGGAAATGTGCGCGGAACCCCTATTTGTTTATTTTTCTAAATACATTCAAATATGTATCCGCTCATGAG
ACAATAACCCTGATAAATGCTTCAATAATATTGAAAAAGGAAGAGTATGAGTATTCAACATTTCCGTGTC
GCCCTTATTCCCTTTTTTGCGGCATTTTGCCTTCCTGTTTTTGCTCACCCAGAAACGCTGGTGAAAGTAA
AAGATGCTGAAGATCAGTTGGGTGCACGAGTGGGTTACATCGAACTGGATCTCAACAGCGGTAAGATCCT
TGAGAGTTTTCGCCCCGAAGAACGTTTTCCAATGATGAGCACTTTTAAAGTTCTGCTATGTGGCGCGGTA
TTATCCCGTATTGACGCCGGGCAAGAGCAACTCGGTCGCCGCATACACTATTCTCAGAATGACTTGGTTG
AGTACTCACCAGTCACAGAAAAGCATCTTACGGATGGCATGACAGTAAGAGAATTATGCAGTGCTGCCAT
AACCATGAGTGATAACACTGCGGCCAACTTACTTCTGACAACGATCGGAGGACCGAAGGAGCTAACCGCT
TTTTTGCACAACATGGGGGATCATGTAACTCGCCTTGATCGTTGGGAACCGGAGCTGAATGAAGCCATAC
CAAACGACGAGCGTGACACCACGATGCCTGTAGCAATGGCAACAACGTTGCGCAAACTATTAACTGGCGA
ACTACTTACTCTAGCTTCCCGGCAACAATTAATAGACTGGATGGAGGCGGATAAAGTTGCAGGACCACTT
CTGCGCTCGGCCCTTCCGGCTGGCTGGTTTATTGCTGATAAATCTGGAGCCGGTGAGCGTGGGTCTCGCG
GTATCATTGCAGCACTGGGGCCAGATGGTAAGCCCTCCCGTATCGTAGTTATCTACACGACGGGGAGTCA
GGCAACTATGGATGAACGAAATAGACAGATCGCTGAGATAGGTGCCTCACTGATTAAGCATTGGTAACTG
TCAGACCAAGTTTACTCATATATACTTTAGATTGATTTAAAACTTCATTTTTAATTTAAAAGGATCTAGG
TGAAGATCCTTTTTGATAATCTCATGACCAAAATCCCTTAACGTGAGTTTTCGTTCCACTGAGCGTCAGA
CCCCGTAGAAAAGATCAAAGGATCTTCTTGAGATCCTTTTTTTCTGCGCGTAATCTGCTGCTTGCAAACA
AAAAAACCACCGCTACCAGCGGTGGTTTGTTTGCCGGATCAAGAGCTACCAACTCTTTTTCCGAAGGTAA
CTGGCTTCAGCAGAGCGCAGATACCAAATACTGTTCTTCTAGTGTAGCCGTAGTTAGGCCACCACTTCAA
GAACTCTGTAGCACCGCCTACATACCTCGCTCTGCTAATCCTGTTACCAGTGGCTGCTGCCAGTGGCGAT
AAGTCGTGTCTTACCGGGTTGGACTCAAGACGATAGTTACCGGATAAGGCGCAGCGGTCGGGCTGAACGG
GGGGTTCGTGCACACAGCCCAGCTTGGAGCGAACGACCTACACCGAACTGAGATACCTACAGCGTGAGCT
ATGAGAAAGCGCCACGCTTCCCGAAGGGAGAAAGGCGGACAGGTATCCGGTAAGCGGCAGGGTCGGAACA
GGAGAGCGCACGAGGGAGCTTCCAGGGGGAAACGCCTGGTATCTTTATAGTCCTGTCGGGTTTCGCCACC
TCTGACTTGAGCGTCGATTTTTGTGATGCTCGTCAGGGGGGCGGAGCCTATGGAAAAACGCCAGCAACGC
GGCCTTTTTACGGTTCCTGGCCTTTTGCTGGCCTTTTGCTCACATGTTCTTTCCTGCGTTATCCCCTGAT
TCTGTGGATAACCGTATTACCGCCTTTGAGTGAGCTGATACCGCTCGCCGCAGCCGAACGACCGAGCGCA
GCGAGTCAGTGAGCGAGGAAGCGGAAGAGCGCCCAATACGCAAACCGCCTCTCCCCGCGCGTTGGCCGAT
TCATTAATGCAGCTGGCACGACAGGTTTCCCGACTGGAAAGCGGGCAGTGAGCGCAACGCAATTAATGTG
AGTTAGCTCACTCATTAGGCACCCCAGGCTTTACACTTTATGCTTCCGGCTCGTATGTTGTGTGGAATTG
TGAGCGGATAACAATTTCACACAGGAAACAGCTATGACCATGATTACGCCAAGCGCGCAATTAACCCTCA
CTAAAGGGAACAAAAGCTGGAGCTGCAAGC
