>Addgene plasmid #143620 | TFORF2799 | depositor partial sequence | sequence record 282990 | Insert
ACCGCCACCATGGCTGAGGAGAAGAAGCTGAAGCTTAGCAACACTGTGCTGCCCTCGGAGTCCATGAAGG
TGGTGGCTGAATCCATGGGCATCGCCCAGATTCAGGAGGAGACCTGCCAGCTGCTAACGGATGAGGTCAG
CTACCGCATCAAAGAGATCGCACAGGATGCCTTGAAGTTCATGCACATGGGGAAGCGGCAGAAGCTCACC
ACCAGTGACATTGACTACGCCTTGAAGCTAAAGAATGTCGAGCCACTCTATGGCTTCCACGCCCAGGAGT
TCATTCCTTTCCGCTTCGCCTCTGGTGGGGGCCGGGAGCTTTACTTCTATGAGGAGAAGGAGGTTGATCT
GAGCGACATCATCAATACCCCTCTGCCCCGGGTGCCCCTGGACGTCTGCCTCAAAGCTCATTGGCTGAGC
ATCGAGGGCTGCCAGCCAGCTATCCCCGAGAACCCGCCCCCAGCTCCCAAAGAGCAACAGAAGGCTGAAG
CCACAGAACCCCTGAAGTCAGCCAAGCCAGGCCAGGAGGAAGACGGACCCCTGAAGGGCAAAGGTCAAGG
GGCCACCACAGCCGACGGCAAAGGGAAAGAGAAGAAGGCGCCGCCCTTGCTGGAGGGGGCCCCCTTGCGA
CTGAAGCCCCGGAGCATCCACGAGTTGTCTGTGGAGCAGCAGCTCTACTACAAGGAGATCACCGAGGCCT
GCGTGGGCTCCTGCGAGGCCAAGAGGGCGGAAGCCCTGCAAAGCATTGCCACGGACCCTGGACTGTATCA
GATGCTGCCACGGTTCAGTACCTTTATCTCGGAGGGGGTCCGTGTGAACGTGGTTCAGAACAACCTGGCC
CTACTCATCTACCTGATGCGTATGGTGAAAGCGCTGATGGACAACCCCACGCTCTATCTAGAAAAATACG
TCCATGAGCTGATTCCAGCTGTGATGACCTGCATCGTGAGCAGACAGTTGTGCCTGCGACCAGATGTGGA
CAATCACTGGGCACTCCGAGACTTTGCTGCCCGCCTGGTGGCCCAGATCTGCAAGCATTTTAGCACAACC
ACTAACAACATCCAGTCCCGGATCACCAAGACCTTCACCAAGAGCTGGGTGGACGAGAAGACGCCCTGGA
CGACTCGTTATGGCTCCATCGCAGGCTTGGCTGAGCTGGGACACGATGTTATCAAGACTCTGATTCTGCC
CCGGCTGCAGCAGGAAGGGGAGCGGATCCGCAGTGTGCTGGACGGCCCTGTGCTGAGCAACATTGACCGG
ATTGGAGCAGACCATGTGCAGAGCCTCCTGCTGAAACACTGTGCTCCTGTTCTGGCAAAGCTGCGCCCAC
CGCCTGACAATCAGGACGCCTATCGGGCAGAATTCGGGTCCCTTGGGCCCCTCCTCTGCTCCCAGGTGGT
CAAGGCTCGGGCCCAGGCTGCTCTGCAGGCTCAGCAGGTCAACAGGACCACTCTGACCATCACGCAGCCC
CGGCCCACGCTGACCCTCTCGCAGGCCCCACAGCCTGGCCCTCGCACCCCTGGCTTGCTGAAGGTTCCTG
GCTCCATCGCACTTCCTGTCCAGACACTGGTGTCTGCACGAGCGGCTGCCCCACCACAGCCTTCCCCTCC
TCCAACCAAGTTTATTGTAATGTCATCGTCCTCCAGCGCCCCATCCACCCAGCAGGTCCTGTCCCTCAGC
ACCTCGGCCCCCGGCTCAGGTTCCACCACCACTTCGCCCGTCACCACCACCGTCCCCAGCGTGCAGCCCA
TCGTCAAGTTGGTCTCCACCGCCACCACCGCACCCCCCAGCACTGCTCCCTCTGGTCCTGGGAGTGTCCA
GAAGTACATCGTGGTCTCACTTCCCCCAACAGGGGAGGGCAAAGGAGGCCCCACCTCCCATCCTTCTCCA
GTTCCTCCCCCGGCATCGTCCCCGTCCCCACTCAGCGGCAGTGCCCTTTGTGGGGGGAAGCAGGAGGCTG
GGGACAGTCCCCCTCCAGCTCCAGGGACTCCAAAAGCCAATGGCTCCCAGCCCAACTCCGGCTCCCCTCA
GCCTGCTCCGTAGTAATGAACTAGTCCGTAACTTGAAAGTATTTCGATTTCTTGGCTTTATATATCTTGT
GGAAAGGACGAGACTGCGCAGCGGATCTGCACTAA
