>Addgene plasmid #143620 | TFORF2799 | depositor partial sequence | sequence record 282991 | Barcode
GACTGCGCAGCGGATCTGCACTAA
